Addgene plasmid #11052: pcDNA3 HRPT2 L64P
Depositing lab: Matthew Meyerson. Depositing organization: Dana-Farber Cancer Institute. Publication: The parafibromin tumor suppressor protein is part of a human Paf1 complex. Rozenblatt-Rosen O, Hughes CM, Nannepaga SJ, Shanmugam KS, Copeland TD, Guszczynski T, Resau JH, Meyerson M. Mol Cell Biol. 2005 Jan . 25(2):612-20. 10.1128/MCB.25.2.612-620.2005 PubMed 15632063.
Backbone
  Vector backbone: pcDNA3
  Backbone manufacturer: Invitrogen
  Backbone size w/o insert (bp): 5400
  Vector type: Mammalian Expression
  Selectable markers: Neomycin (select with G418)
Growth in bacteria
  Bacterial resistance: Ampicillin, 100 μg/mL
  Growth temperature: 37°C
  Growth strain: DH5alpha
  Copy number: High Copy
Gene/Insert
  Gene/Insert name: HRPT2 L64P (alt names: HRPT2; parafibromin)
  Species: H. sapiens (human)
  Insert size (bp): 1596
  Mutation: L64P
  Entrez Gene: CDC73 (a.k.a. C1orf28, FIHP, HPTJT, HRPT1, HRPT2, HYX)
  Tag / fusion protein: Flag (N terminal on insert)
  Cloning method: Restriction Enzyme; 5′ cloning site EcoRI (not destroyed); 3′ cloning site XhoI (not destroyed)
  Sequencing primers: 5′ T7; 3′ SP6
Terms and licenses: Academic/Nonprofit Terms; Industry Terms: Not Available to Industry
Depositor comments: Author has deposited insert sequence. Click on "sequence" to view. Used plasmid 11048 as a template for mutagenesis using the following primers: 5' G GAT TCC ATT TTA TTT CTA CCT AAT AAC GTG CAC CTT TCT C 3' and 5' G AGA AAG GAG CAC GTT ATT AGG TAG AAA TAA AAT GGA ATC C 3'
How to cite: pcDNA3 HRPT2 L64P was a gift from Matthew Meyerson (Addgene plasmid # 11052 ; http://n2t.net/addgene:11052 ; RRID:Addgene_11052)
