[The description below was written by a language model from this plasmid's Addgene catalogue record.]
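Description:
pcDNA3 HRPT2 L64P is a mammalian expression plasmid built on the Invitrogen pcDNA3 backbone (about 5.4 kb without insert). It carries a roughly 1.6 kb human HRPT2 cDNA, the gene now designated CDC73, which encodes the tumor suppressor protein parafibromin. The insert sits between the EcoRI and XhoI sites, both of which remain intact, and it bears an N-terminal Flag epitope tag that allows detection or immunoprecipitation of the expressed protein with anti-Flag reagents. The coding sequence contains a single missense substitution, leucine 64 to proline. This change was introduced by site-directed mutagenesis, using another plasmid from the same depositor as the template.

The plasmid is maintained at high copy in E. coli under ampicillin selection. It also carries a neomycin resistance marker, so transfected mammalian cells can be selected with G418 to establish stable lines. The record does not name the promoter driving the insert, although pcDNA3 normally uses the CMV immediate-early promoter for strong constitutive expression in mammalian cells. The listed T7 and SP6 sequencing primers correspond to the phage promoter sites that flank the polylinker in this backbone. No feature table is provided, so other backbone elements cannot be confirmed from the record.

The associated publication identified parafibromin as a component of a human Paf1 complex. This suggests the construct is intended for expressing tagged L64P parafibromin in mammalian cells and comparing its behaviour, such as protein interactions, with that of the wild-type protein. The record itself does not spell out a specific application.
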