>Addgene plasmid #11052 | pcDNA3 HRPT2 L64P | depositor partial sequence | sequence record 6870 | Author sequence
GAATTCGGATCCACCATGGATTACAAGGATGACGACGATAAGGTCGAC
[1593 nt withheld, positions 49-1641]
TGA
