>Addgene plasmid #11052 | pcDNA3 HRPT2 L64P | addgene partial sequence | sequence record 18014 | CMV-F 5'-CGCAAATGGGCGGTAGGCGTG-3'
CNGGGGCATTAGCGAGCTCTCTGGCTACTAGAGAACCCACTGCTTACTGGCTTATCGAAATTAATACGAC
TCACTATAGGGAGACCCAAGCTTGGTACCGAGCTCGGATCCACTAGTAACGGCCGCCAGTGTGCTGGAAT
TCGGATCCACCATGGATTACAAGGATGACGACGATAAGGTCGAC
[190 nt withheld, positions 185-374]
C
[352 nt withheld, positions 376-727]
TTGCTGCAATCAAAGCC
[53 nt withheld, positions 745-797]
CTGCCTNAACAGAGAGTTTGTGGATGCTGAGTAATGTG
